>Addgene plasmid #141891 | TFORF1934 | addgene full sequence | sequence record 391548 | Addgene NGS Result
TTAATGTAGTCTTATGCAATACTCTTGTAGTCTTGCAACATGGTAACGATGAGTTAGCAACATGCCTTAC
AAGGAGAGAAAAAGCACCGTGCATGCCGATTGGTGGAAGTAAGGTGGTACGATCGTGCCTTATTAGGAAG
GCAACAGACGGGTCTGACATGGATTGGACGAACCACTGAATTGCCGCATTGCAGAGATATTGTATTTAAG
TGCCTAGCTCGATACATAAACGGGTCTCTCTGGTTAGACCAGATCTGAGCCTGGGAGCTCTCTGGCTAAC
TAGGGAACCCACTGCTTAAGCCTCAATAAAGCTTGCCTTGAGTGCTTCAAGTAGTGTGTGCCCGTCTGTT
GTGTGACTCTGGTAACTAGAGATCCCTCAGACCCTTTTAGTCAGTGTGGAAAATCTCTAGCAGTGGCGCC
CGAACAGGGACTTGAAAGCGAAAGGGAAACCAGAGGAGCTCTCTCGACGCAGGACTCGGCTTGCTGAAGC
GCGCACGGCAAGAGGCGAGGGGCGGCGACTGGTGAGTACGCCAAAAATTTTGACTAGCGGAGGCTAGAAG
GAGAGAGATGGGTGCGAGAGCGTCAGTATTAAGCGGGGGAGAATTAGATCGCGATGGGAAAAAATTCGGT
TAAGGCCAGGGGGAAAGAAAAAATATAAATTAAAACATATAGTATGGGCAAGCAGGGAGCTAGAACGATT
CGCAGTTAATCCTGGCCTGTTAGAAACATCAGAAGGCTGTAGACAAATACTGGGACAGCTACAACCATCC
CTTCAGACAGGATCAGAAGAACTTAGATCATTATATAATACAGTAGCAACCCTCTATTGTGTGCATCAAA
GGATAGAGATAAAAGACACCAAGGAAGCTTTAGACAAGATAGAGGAAGAGCAAAACAAAAGTAAGACCAC
CGCACAGCAAGCGGCCGCTGATCTTCAGACCTGGAGGAGGAGATATGAGGGACAATTGGAGAAGTGAATT
ATATAAATATAAAGTAGTAAAAATTGAACCATTAGGAGTAGCACCCACCAAGGCAAAGAGAAGAGTGGTG
CAGAGAGAAAAAAGAGCAGTGGGAATAGGAGCTTTGTTCCTTGGGTTCTTGGGAGCAGCAGGAAGCACTA
TGGGCGCAGCGTCAATGACGCTGACGGTACAGGCCAGACAATTATTGTCTGGTATAGTGCAGCAGCAGAA
CAATTTGCTGAGGGCTATTGAGGCGCAACAGCATCTGTTGCAACTCACAGTCTGGGGCATCAAGCAGCTC
CAGGCAAGAATCCTGGCTGTGGAAAGATACCTAAAGGATCAACAGCTCCTGGGGATTTGGGGTTGCTCTG
GAAAACTCATTTGCACCACTGCTGTGCCTTGGAATGCTAGTTGGAGTAATAAATCTCTGGAACAGATTTG
GAATCACACGACCTGGATGGAGTGGGACAGAGAAATTAACAATTACACAAGCTTAATACACTCCTTAATT
GAAGAATCGCAAAACCAGCAAGAAAAGAATGAACAAGAATTATTGGAATTAGATAAATGGGCAAGTTTGT
GGAATTGGTTTAACATAACAAATTGGCTGTGGTATATAAAATTATTCATAATGATAGTAGGAGGCTTGGT
AGGTTTAAGAATAGTTTTTGCTGTACTTTCTATAGTGAATAGAGTTAGGCAGGGATATTCACCATTATCG
TTTCAGACCCACCTCCCAACCCCGAGGGGACCCATGCATTGCATCTCAATTAGTCAGCAACCAGGTGTGG
AAAGTCCCCAGGCTCCCCAGCAGGCAGAAGTATGCAAAGCATGCGTCTCAATTAGTCAGCAACCATAGTC
CCGCCCCTAACTCCGCCCATCCCGCCCCTAACTCCGCCCAGTTCCGCCCATTCTCCGCCCCATGGCTGAC
TAATTTTTTTTATTTATGCAGAGGCCGAGGCCGCCTCGGCCTCTGAGCTATTCCAGAAGTAGTGAGGAGG
CTTTTTTGGAGGCCTAGGCTTTTGCAAAAAGCTTTCTAGAGGTACCACCGGAGCTTACCATGACCGAGTA
CAAGCCCACGGTGCGCCTCGCCACCCGCGACGACGTCCCCAGGGCCGTACGCACCCTCGCCGCCGCGTTC
GCCGACTACCCCGCCACGCGCCACACCGTCGATCCGGACCGCCACATCGAGCGGGTCACCGAGCTGCAAG
AACTCTTCCTCACGCGCGTCGGGCTCGACATCGGCAAGGTGTGGGTCGCGGACGACGGCGCCGCCGTGGC
GGTCTGGACCACGCCGGAGAGCGTCGAAGCGGGGGCGGTGTTCGCCGAGATCGGCCCGCGCATGGCCGAG
TTGAGCGGTTCCCGGCTGGCCGCGCAGCAACAGATGGAAGGCCTCCTGGCGCCGCACCGGCCCAAGGAGC
CCGCGTGGTTCCTGGCCACCGTCGGCGTCTCGCCCGACCACCAGGGCAAGGGTCTGGGCAGCGCCGTCGT
GCTCCCCGGAGTGGAGGCGGCCGAGCGCGCCGGGGTGCCCGCCTTCCTGGAGACCTCCGCGCCCCGCAAC
CTCCCCTTCTACGAGCGGCTCGGCTTCACCGTCACCGCCGACGTCGAGGTGCCCGAAGGACCGCGCACCT
GGTGCATGACCCGCAAGCCCGGTGCCAGTTAACGAATTCTAGATCTTGAGACAAATGGCAGTATTCATCC
ACAATTTTAAAAGAAAAGGGGGGATTGGGGGGTACAGTGCAGGGGAAAGAATAGTAGACATAATAGCAAC
AGACATACAAACTAAAGAATTACAAAAACAAATTACAAAAATTCAAAATTTTCGGGTTTATTACAGGGAC
AGCAGAGATCCACTTTGGCGCCGGCTCGAGGCCTGCAGGTGCAAAGATGGATAAAGTTTTAAACAGAGAG
GAATCTTTGCAGCTAATGGACCTTCTAGGTCTTGAAAGGAGTGGGAATTGGCTCCGGTGCCCGTCAGTGG
GCAGAGCGCACATCGCCCACAGTCCCCGAGAAGTTGGGGGGAGGGGTCGGCAATTGAACCGGTGCCTAGA
GAAGGTGGCGCGGGGTAAACTGGGAAAGTGATGTCGTGTACTGGCTCCGCCTTTTTCCCGAGGGTGGGGG
AGAACCGTATATAAGTGCAGTAGTCGCCGTGAACGTTCTTTTTCGCAACGGGTTTGCCGCCAGAACACAG
GTAAGTGCCGTGTGTGGTTCCCGCGGGCCTGGCCTCTTTACGGGTTATGGCCCTTGCGTGCCTTGAATTA
CTTCCACCTGGCTGCAGTACGTGATTCTTGATCCCGAGCTTCGGGTTGGAAGTGGGTGGGAGAGTTCGAG
GCCTTGCGCTTAAGGAGCCCCTTCGCCTCGTGCTTGAGTTGAGGCCTGGCCTGGGCGCTGGGGCCGCCGC
GTGCGAATCTGGTGGCACCTTCGCGCCTGTCTCGCTGCTTTCGATAAGTCTCTAGCCATTTAAAATTTTT
GATGACCTGCTGCGACGCTTTTTTTCTGGCAAGATAGTCTTGTAAATGCGGGCCAAGATCTGCACACTGG
TATTTCGGTTTTTGGGGCCGCGGGCGGCGACGGGGCCCGTGCGTCCCAGCGCACATGTTCGGCGAGGCGG
GGCCTGCGAGCGCGGCCACCGAGAATCGGACGGGGGTAGTCTCAAGCTGGCCGGCCTGCTCTGGTGCCTG
GCCTCGCGCCGCCGTGTATCGCCCCGCCCTGGGCGGCAAGGCTGGCCCGGTCGGCACCAGTTGCGTGAGC
GGAAAGATGGCCGCTTCCCGGCCCTGCTGCAGGGAGCTCAAAATGGAGGACGCGGCGCTCGGGAGAGCGG
GCGGGTGAGTCACCCACACAAAGGAAAAGGGCCTTTCCGTCCTCAGCCGTCGCTTCATGTGACTCCACGG
AGTACCGGGCGCCGTCCAGGCACCTCGATTAGTTCTCGAGCTTTTGGAGTACGTCGTCTTTAGGTTGGGG
GGAGGGGTTTTATGCGATGGAGTTTCCCCACACTGAGTGGGTGGAGACTGAAGTTAGGCCAGCTTGGCAC
TTGATGTAATTCTCCTTGGAATTTGCCCTTTTTGAGTTTGGATCTTGGTTCATTCTCAAGCCTCAGACAG
TGGTTCAAAGTTTTTTTCTTCCATTTCAGGTGTCGTGAGGCTAGCACCGCCACCATGGCGCAAAGGTACG
ATGAGCTGCCCCATTACGGCGGGATGGACGGAGTAGGGGTTCCCGCTTCCATGTACGGAGACCCTCACGC
GCCGCGGCCGATCCCCCCGGTTCACCACCTGAACCACGGGCCGCCGCTCCACGCCACACAGCACTACGGC
GCGCACGCCCCGCACCCCAATGTCATGCCGGCCAGTATGGGATCCGCTGTCAACGACGCCTTGAAGCGGG
ACAAGGACGCGATCTATGGGCACCCGTTGTTTCCTCTGTTAGCTCTGGTCTTTGAGAAGTGCGAGCTGGC
GACCTGCACTCCCCGGGAACCTGGAGTGGCTGGCGGAGACGTCTGCTCCTCCGACTCCTTCAACGAGGAC
ATCGCGGTCTTCGCCAAGCAGGTTCGCGCCGAAAAGCCACTTTTTTCCTCAAATCCAGAGCTGGACAATT
TGATGATACAAGCAATACAAGTACTAAGGTTTCATCTTTTGGAGTTAGAAAAGGTCCACGAACTGTGCGA
TAACTTCTGCCACCGATACATTAGCTGTTTGAAGGGGAAAATGCCCATCGACCTCGTCATTGATGAAAGA
GACGGCAGCTCCAAGTCAGATCATGAAGAACTTTCAGGCTCCTCCACAAATCTCGCTGACCATAACCCTT
CTTCTTGGCGAGACCACGATGATGCAACCTCAACCCACTCAGCAGGCACCCCAGGGCCCTCCAGTGGGGG
CCATGCTTCCCAGAGCGGAGACAACAGCAGTGAGCAAGGGGATGGTTTAGACAACAGTGTAGCTTCACCT
GGTACAGGTGACGATGATGATCCGGATAAGGACAAAAAACGCCAGAAGAAAAGAGGCATTTTCCCCAAAG
TAGCAACAAATATCATGAGAGCATGGCTCTTCCAGCATCTCACACATCCGTACCCTTCCGAAGAGCAGAA
GAAACAGTTAGCGCAAGACACAGGACTTACAATTCTCCAAGTAAACAACTGGTTTATTAATGCCAGAAGA
AGAATAGTACAGCCCATGATTGACCAGTCAAATCGAGCAGTGAGCCAAGGAGCAGCATATAGTCCAGAGG
GTCAGCCCATGGGGAGCTTTGTGTTGGATGGTCAGCAACACATGGGGATCCGGCCTGCAGGACCTATGAG
TGGAATGGGCATGAATATGGGCATGGATGGGCAATGGCACTACATGTAGTAATGAACTAGTCCGTAACTT
GAAAGTATTTCGATTTCTTGGCTTTATATATCTTGTGGAAAGGACGATTTCTCCATGGCTTCTATCTATG
CACGCGTTAAGTCGACAATCAACCTCTGGATTACAAAATTTGTGAAAGATTGACTGGTATTCTTAACTAT
GTTGCTCCTTTTACGCTATGTGGATACGCTGCTTTAATGCCTTTGTATCATGCTATTGCTTCCCGTATGG
CTTTCATTTTCTCCTCCTTGTATAAATCCTGGTTGCTGTCTCTTTATGAGGAGTTGTGGCCCGTTGTCAG
GCAACGTGGCGTGGTGTGCACTGTGTTTGCTGACGCAACCCCCACTGGTTGGGGCATTGCCACCACCTGT
CAGCTCCTTTCCGGGACTTTCGCTTTCCCCCTCCCTATTGCCACGGCGGAACTCATCGCCGCCTGCCTTG
CCCGCTGCTGGACAGGGGCTCGGCTGTTGGGCACTGACAATTCCGTGGTGTTGTCGGGGAAATCATCGTC
CTTTCCTTGGCTGCTCGCCTGTGTTGCCACCTGGATTCTGCGCGGGACGTCCTTCTGCTACGTCCCTTCG
GCCCTCAATCCAGCGGACCTTCCTTCCCGCGGCCTGCTGCCGGCTCTGCGGCCTCTTCCGCGTCTTCGCC
TTCGCCCTCAGACGAGTCGGATCTCCCTTTGGGCCGCCTCCCCGCGTCGACTTTAAGACCAATGACTTAC
AAGGCAGCTGTAGATCTTAGCCACTTTTTAAAAGAAAAGGGGGGACTGGAAGGGCTAATTCACTCCCAAC
GAAGACAAGATCTGCTTTTTGCTTGTACTGGGTCTCTCTGGTTAGACCAGATCTGAGCCTGGGAGCTCTC
TGGCTAACTAGGGAACCCACTGCTTAAGCCTCAATAAAGCTTGCCTTGAGTGCTTCAAGTAGTGTGTGCC
CGTCTGTTGTGTGACTCTGGTAACTAGAGATCCCTCAGACCCTTTTAGTCAGTGTGGAAAATCTCTAGCA
GTACGTATAGTAGTTCATGTCATCTTATTATTCAGTATTTATAACTTGCAAAGAAATGAATATCAGAGAG
TGAGAGGAACTTGTTTATTGCAGCTTATAATGGTTACAAATAAAGCAATAGCATCACAAATTTCACAAAT
AAAGCATTTTTTTCACTGCATTCTAGTTGTGGTTTGTCCAAACTCATCAATGTATCTTATCATGTCTGGC
TCTAGCTATCCCGCCCCTAACTCCGCCCATCCCGCCCCTAACTCCGCCCAGTTCCGCCCATTCTCCGCCC
CATGGCTGACTAATTTTTTTTATTTATGCAGAGGCCGAGGCCGCCTCGGCCTCTGAGCTATTCCAGAAGT
AGTGAGGAGGCTTTTTTGGAGGCCTAGGGACGTACCCAATTCGCCCTATAGTGAGTCGTATTACGCGCGC
TCACTGGCCGTCGTTTTACAACGTCGTGACTGGGAAAACCCTGGCGTTACCCAACTTAATCGCCTTGCAG
CACATCCCCCTTTCGCCAGCTGGCGTAATAGCGAAGAGGCCCGCACCGATCGCCCTTCCCAACAGTTGCG
CAGCCTGAATGGCGAATGGG
[124 nt withheld, positions 6881-7004]
C
[91 nt withheld, positions 7006-7096]
A
[49 nt withheld, positions 7098-7146]
CCTTTGACGTTGGAGTCCACGTTCTTT
[37 nt withheld, positions 7174-7210]
ACCCTATCTCGGTCTATTCTTTTGATTTATAAGGGATTTTGCCGATTTCGGCCTATTGGTTAAAAAATGA
GCTGATTTAACAAAAATTTAACGCGAATTTTAACAAAATATTAACGCTTACAATTTAGGTGGCACTTTTC
GGGGAAATGTGCGCGGAACCCCTATTTGTTTATTTTTCTAAATACATTCAAATATGTATCCGCTCATGAG
ACAATAACCCTGATAAATGCTTCAATAATATTGAAAAAGGAAGAGTATGAGTATTCAACATTTCCGTGTC
GCCCTTATTCCCTTTTTTGCGGCATTTTGCCTTCCTGTTTTTGCTCACCCAGAAACGCTGGTGAAAGTAA
AAGATGCTGAAGATCAGTTGGGTGCACGAGTGGGTTACATCGAACTGGATCTCAACAGCGGTAAGATCCT
TGAGAGTTTTCGCCCCGAAGAACGTTTTCCAATGATGAGCACTTTTAAAGTTCTGCTATGTGGCGCGGTA
TTATCCCGTATTGACGCCGGGCAAGAGCAACTCGGTCGCCGCATACACTATTCTCAGAATGACTTGGTTG
AGTACTCACCAGTCACAGAAAAGCATCTTACGGATGGCATGACAGTAAGAGAATTATGCAGTGCTGCCAT
AACCATGAGTGATAACACTGCGGCCAACTTACTTCTGACAACGATCGGAGGACCGAAGGAGCTAACCGCT
TTTTTGCACAACATGGGGGATCATGTAACTCGCCTTGATCGTTGGGAACCGGAGCTGAATGAAGCCATAC
CAAACGACGAGCGTGACACCACGATGCCTGTAGCAATGGCAACAACGTTGCGCAAACTATTAACTGGCGA
ACTACTTACTCTAGCTTCCCGGCAACAATTAATAGACTGGATGGAGGCGGATAAAGTTGCAGGACCACTT
CTGCGCTCGGCCCTTCCGGCTGGCTGGTTTATTGCTGATAAATCTGGAGCCGGTGAGCGTGGGTCTCGCG
GTATCATTGCAGCACTGGGGCCAGATGGTAAGCCCTCCCGTATCGTAGTTATCTACACGACGGGGAGTCA
GGCAACTATGGATGAACGAAATAGACAGATCGCTGAGATAGGTGCCTCACTGATTAAGCATTGGTAACTG
TCAGACCAAGTTTACTCATATATACTTTAGATTGATTTAAAACTTCATTTTTAATTTAAAAGGATCTAGG
TGAAGATCCTTTTTGATAATCTCATGACCAAAATCCCTTAACGTGAGTTTTCGTTCCACTGAGCGTCAGA
CCCCGTAGAAAAGATCAAAGGATCTTCTTGAGATCCTTTTTTTCTGCGCGTAATCTGCTGCTTGCAAACA
AAAAAACCACCGCTACCAGCGGTGGTTTGTTTGCCGGATCAAGAGCTACCAACTCTTTTTCCGAAGGTAA
CTGGCTTCAGCAGAGCGCAGATACCAAATACTGTTCTTCTAGTGTAGCCGTAGTTAGGCCACCACTTCAA
GAACTCTGTAGCACCGCCTACATACCTCGCTCTGCTAATCCTGTTACCAGTGGCTGCTGCCAGTGGCGAT
AAGTCGTGTCTTACCGGGTTGGACTCAAGACGATAGTTACCGGATAAGGCGCAGCGGTCGGGCTGAACGG
GGGGTTCGTGCACACAGCCCAGCTTGGAGCGAACGACCTACACCGAACTGAGATACCTACAGCGTGAGCT
ATGAGAAAGCGCCACGCTTCCCGAAGGGAGAAAGGCGGACAGGTATCCGGTAAGCGGCAGGGTCGGAACA
GGAGAGCGCACGAGGGAGCTTCCAGGGGGAAACGCCTGGTATCTTTATAGTCCTGTCGGGTTTCGCCACC
TCTGACTTGAGCGTCGATTTTTGTGATGCTCGTCAGGGGGGCGGAGCCTATGGAAAAACGCCAGCAACGC
GGCCTTTTTACGGTTCCTGGCCTTTTGCTGGCCTTTTGCTCACATGTTCTTTCCTGCGTTATCCCCTGAT
TCTGTGGATAACCGTATTACCGCCTTTGAGTGAGCTGATACCGCTCGCCGCAGCCGAACGACCGAGCGCA
GCGAGTCAGTGAGCGAGGAAGCGGAAGAGCGCCCAATACGCAAACCGCCTCTCCCCGCGCGTTGGCCGAT
TCATTAATGCAGCTGGCACGACAGGTTTCCCGACTGGAAAGCGGGCAGTGAGCGCAACGCAATTAATGTG
AGTTAGCTCACTCATTAGGCACCCCAGGCTTTACACTTTATGCTTCCGGCTCGTATGTTGTGTGGAATTG
TGAGCGGATAACAATTTCACACAGGAAACAGCTATGACCATGATTACGCCAAGCGCGCAATTAACCCTCA
CTAAAGGGAACAAAAGCTGGAGCTGCAAGC
Features (pLannotate 1.2.2; 31 found; start..end, strand, type, name):
      5..231     +  promoter       RSV promoter: Rous sarcoma virus enhancer/promoter
    232..412     +  LTR            5' LTR (truncated): truncated 5' long terminal repeat (LTR) from HIV-1
    459..584     +  misc_feature   HIV-1 Ψ: packaging signal of human immunodeficiency virus type 1
    568..931     +  CDS            HIV-1 gag (fragment): gag protein from human immunodeficiency virus 1; gag
   1077..1310    +  misc_feature   RRE: The Rev response element (RRE) of HIV-1 allows for Rev-dependent mRNA export from the nucleus to the cytoplasm.
   1687..1713    +  CDS            Rev (fragment): human immunodeficiency virus 1 (HIV-1) Rev protein; rev; enhances nuclear export of unspliced and incompletely spliced viral mRNAs
   1720..1743    +  promoter       SV40 promoter (fragment): SV40 early promoter
   1744..1815    +  promoter       SV40 promoter (fragment): SV40 enhancer and early promoter
   1839..1974    +  rep_origin     SV40 ori: SV40 origin of replication
   2020..2616    +  CDS            PuroR (fragment): puromycin N-acetyltransferase; pac from Streptomyces; confers resistance to puromycin
   2665..2782    +  misc_feature   cPPT/CTS: central polypurine tract and central termination sequence of HIV-1
   2847..2913    +  CDS            small t antigen (fragment): SV40 (simian virus 40) small t antigen
   2920..4098    +  promoter       EF-1α promoter: strong constitutive promoter for human elongation factor EF-1α
   4115..5296    +  CDS            MEIS1: MEIS1_HUMAN - Experimental evidence at protein level: Swiss-Prot protein existence level 1. Acts as a transcriptional regulator of PAX6. Acts as a transcriptional activator of PF4 in complex with PBX1 or PBX2. Required for hematopoiesis, megakaryocyte lineage development and vascular patterning. May function as a cofactor for HOXA7 and HOXA9 in the induction of myeloid leukemias. From Homo sapiens (Human).
   5312..5365    +  promoter       U6 promoter (fragment): RNA polymerase III promoter for human U6 snRNA
   5407..5995    +  misc_feature   WPRE: woodchuck hepatitis virus posttranscriptional regulatory element
   6046..6065    +  misc_feature   cPPT/CTS (fragment): central polypurine tract and central termination sequence of HIV-1
   6067..6300    +  LTR            3' LTR (ΔU3): self-inactivating 3' long terminal repeat (LTR) from HIV-1
   6378..6499    +  polyA_signal   SV40 poly(A) signal: SV40 polyadenylation signal
   6539..6674    +  rep_origin     SV40 ori: SV40 origin of replication
   6695..6713    -  promoter       T7 promoter: promoter for bacteriophage T7 RNA polymerase
   6721..6876    +  CDS            lacZα (fragment): LacZα fragment of β-galactosidase; lacZ fragment
   6881..7309    +  rep_origin     f1 ori (sequence partly withheld): f1 bacteriophage origin of replication; arrow indicates direction of (+) strand synthesis
   7362..7466    +  promoter       AmpR promoter: bla
   7467..8327    +  CDS            AmpR: β-lactamase; bla; confers resistance to ampicillin, carbenicillin, and related antibiotics
   8498..9086    +  rep_origin     ori: high-copy-number ColE1/pMB1/pBR322/pUC origin of replication
   9269..9361    +  CDS            lacI (fragment): lac repressor; lacI; The lac repressor binds to the lac operator to inhibit transcription in E. coli. This inhibition can be relieved by adding lactose or isopropyl-β-D-thiogalactopyranoside (IPTG).
   9374..9395    +  protein_bind   CAP binding site: CAP binding activates transcription in the presence of cAMP. E. coli catabolite activator protein
   9410..9440    +  promoter       lac promoter: promoter for the E. coli lac operon
   9448..9464    +  protein_bind   lac operator: The lac repressor binds to the lac operator to inhibit transcription in E. coli. This inhibition can be relieved by adding lactose or isopropyl-β-D-thiogalactopyranoside (IPTG). lac repressor encoded by lacI
   9509..9527    +  promoter       T3 promoter: promoter for bacteriophage T3 RNA polymerase
