[The description below was written by a language model from this plasmid's Addgene catalogue record and pLannotate feature annotations shown in this document.]
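Description:
TFORF1934 is a third-generation-style, self-inactivating lentiviral expression plasmid built on the pLX_TRC317 backbone and carrying the human transcription factor MEIS2 as an open reading frame of about 1.3 kb. It belongs to a barcoded transcription factor ORF collection in which each construct carries a unique 24-bp barcode, so that the overexpressed factor can be identified by sequencing in pooled screens. In bacteria it is maintained through a high-copy ColE1/pUC-type origin with ampicillin resistance (AmpR), and an f1 origin is also present. The depositor warns that the plasmid can recombine, a common issue with LTR-containing vectors.

The viral portion begins with an RSV promoter fused to a truncated HIV-1 5' LTR, which drives genomic RNA production in packaging cells. This is followed by the Ψ packaging signal, a gag fragment and the RRE for Rev-dependent export. Within the transfer cassette, an SV40 promoter drives the puromycin resistance gene for selection of transduced mammalian cells. A cPPT/CTS element precedes the EF-1α promoter, which gives strong constitutive expression of the ORF. A WPRE downstream enhances transcript stability and expression, and the ΔU3 3' LTR inactivates viral promoter activity after integration; an SV40 poly(A) signal lies beyond it.

The automated annotation labels the ORF as MEIS1, which most likely reflects homology between these closely related TALE homeodomain paralogues, since the catalogue entry and its reference transcripts specify MEIS2. The barcode is not annotated as a separate feature. It may lie in the short region between the ORF and the WPRE, where only a small U6 promoter fragment is called, but the record does not confirm this. The construct is intended for overexpression studies such as directed differentiation screens.
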