Addgene plasmid #141891: TFORF1934
Purpose: Lentiviral vector for overexpressing transcription factor ORFs with unique 24-bp barcodes. Barcodes facilitate identification of transcription factors in pooled screens.
Depositing lab: Feng Zhang. Depositing organization: Broad Institute. Publication: A transcription factor atlas of directed differentiation. Joung J, Ma S, Tay T, Geiger-Schuller KR, Kirchgatterer PC, Verdine VK, Guo B, Arias-Garcia MA, Allen WE, Singh A, Kuksenko O, Abudayyeh OO, Gootenberg JS, Fu Z, Macrae RK, Buenrostro JD, Regev A, Zhang F. Cell. 2023 Jan 5;186(1):209-229.e26. doi: 10.1016/j.cell.2022.11.026. PubMed 36608654.
Backbone
  Vector backbone: pLX_TRC317
  Backbone manufacturer: Broad Institute Genetic Perturbation Platform
  Backbone size w/o insert (bp): 8264
  Vector type: Mammalian Expression, Lentiviral
  Selectable markers: Puromycin
Growth in bacteria
  Bacterial resistance: Ampicillin, 100 μg/mL
  Growth temperature: 37°C
  Growth strain: NEB Stable
  Copy number: High Copy
Gene/Insert
  Gene/Insert name: MEIS2
  Species: H. sapiens (human)
  Insert size (bp): 1286
  Entrez Gene: MEIS2 (a.k.a. CPCMR, HsT18361, MRG1)
  Promoter: EF1a
  Cloning method: Unknown
  Sequencing primers: 5′ GGGTGGAGACTGAAGTTAGGCCAG; 3′ CACATAGCGTAAAAGGAGCAACATAG
Terms and licenses: Academic/Nonprofit Terms; Industry Terms: Not Available to Industry
Depositor comments: NM_170674,ENST00000559561 . The transcription factor ORF portion of this plasmid was synthesized by Genewiz. Please test multiple small colonies in case of plasmid recombination. To make this collection available in a timely manner, a portion of this collection was not fully sequenced by Addgene. If an Addgene verified full plasmid sequence is not available, please contact us prior to placing an order to request the full sequence.
How to cite: TFORF1934 was a gift from Feng Zhang (Addgene plasmid # 141891 ; http://n2t.net/addgene:141891 ; RRID:Addgene_141891)
