>Addgene plasmid #141891 | TFORF1934 | depositor partial sequence | sequence record 277810 | Insert
ACCGCCACCATGGCGCAAAGGTACGATGAGCTGCCCCATTACGGCGGGATGGACGGAGTAGGGGTTCCCG
CTTCCATGTACGGAGACCCTCACGCGCCGCGGCCGATCCCCCCGGTTCACCACCTGAACCACGGGCCGCC
GCTCCACGCCACACAGCACTACGGCGCGCACGCCCCGCACCCCAATGTCATGCCGGCCAGTATGGGATCC
GCTGTCAACGACGCCTTGAAGCGGGACAAGGACGCGATCTATGGGCACCCGTTGTTTCCTCTGTTAGCTC
TGGTCTTTGAGAAGTGCGAGCTGGCGACCTGCACTCCCCGGGAACCTGGAGTGGCTGGCGGAGACGTCTG
CTCCTCCGACTCCTTCAACGAGGACATCGCGGTCTTCGCCAAGCAGGTTCGCGCCGAAAAGCCACTTTTT
TCCTCAAATCCAGAGCTGGACAATTTGATGATACAAGCAATACAAGTACTAAGGTTTCATCTTTTGGAGT
TAGAAAAGGTCCACGAACTGTGCGATAACTTCTGCCACCGATACATTAGCTGTTTGAAGGGGAAAATGCC
CATCGACCTCGTCATTGATGAAAGAGACGGCAGCTCCAAGTCAGATCATGAAGAACTTTCAGGCTCCTCC
ACAAATCTCGCTGACCATAACCCTTCTTCTTGGCGAGACCACGATGATGCAACCTCAACCCACTCAGCAG
GCACCCCAGGGCCCTCCAGTGGGGGCCATGCTTCCCAGAGCGGAGACAACAGCAGTGAGCAAGGGGATGG
TTTAGACAACAGTGTAGCTTCACCTGGTACAGGTGACGATGATGATCCGGATAAGGACAAAAAACGCCAG
AAGAAAAGAGGCATTTTCCCCAAAGTAGCAACAAATATCATGAGAGCATGGCTCTTCCAGCATCTCACAC
ATCCGTACCCTTCCGAAGAGCAGAAGAAACAGTTAGCGCAAGACACAGGACTTACAATTCTCCAAGTAAA
CAACTGGTTTATTAATGCCAGAAGAAGAATAGTACAGCCCATGATTGACCAGTCAAATCGAGCAGTGAGC
CAAGGAGCAGCATATAGTCCAGAGGGTCAGCCCATGGGGAGCTTTGTGTTGGATGGTCAGCAACACATGG
GGATCCGGCCTGCAGGACCTATGAGTGGAATGGGCATGAATATGGGCATGGATGGGCAATGGCACTACAT
GTAGTAATGAACTAGTCCGTAACTTGAAAGTATTTCGATTTCTTGGCTTTATATATCTTGTGGAAAGGAC
GATTTCTCCATGGCTTCTATCTATGC
