>Addgene plasmid #141891 | TFORF1934 | depositor partial sequence | sequence record 277811 | Barcode
TTTCTCCATGGCTTCTATCTATGC
